>Addgene plasmid #219536 | pLenti-Cre-MS2_UbC-GFP (Cre_GFP) | addgene full sequence | sequence record 437870 | Addgene NGS Result
AAAAAAAATCTAACCTCAAGTCAAGGCTTTTCTATGGAATAAGGAATGGACAGCAGGGGGCTGTTTCATA
TACTGATGACCTCTTTATAGCCAACCTTTGTTCATGGCAGCCAGCATATGGGCATATGTTGCCAAACTCT
AAACCAAATACTCATTCTGATGTTTTAAATGATTTGCCCTCCCATATGTCCTTCCGAGTGAGAGACACAA
AAAATTCCAACACACTATTGCAATGAAAATAAATTTCCTTTATTAGCCAGAAGTCAGATGCTCAAGGGGC
TTCATGATGTCCCCATAATTTTTGGCAGAGGGAAAAAGATCTCAGTGGTATTTGTGAGCCAGGGCATTGG
CCACACCAGCCACCACCTTCTGATAGGCAGCCTGCACCTGAGGAGTGAAGGATCCGATCGCGCGCAGATC
TAATGAACCCGGGAATACTGCAGACATGGGTGATCCTCATGTTTTCTGGAGTCGACCTGCAGACATGGGT
GATCCTCATGTTTTCTAGGCAATTAGGTACCTTAGGATCTAATGAACCCGGGAATACTGCAGACATGGGT
GATCCTCATGTTTTCTAGAGTCGACCTGCAGACATGGGTGATCCTCATGTTTTCTAGGCAATTAGGTACC
TTAGGATCTAATGAACCCGGGAATACTGCAGACATGGGTGATCCTCATGTTTTCTAGAGTCGACCTGCAG
ACATGGGTGATCCTCATGTTTTCTAGGCAATTAGGTACCTTAGGATCTAATGAACCCGGGAATACTGCAG
ACATGGGTGATCCTCATGTTTTCTGGAGTCGACCTGCAGACATGGGTGATCCTCATGTTTKCTAGGCAAT
TAGGTRCCTTARGATCTAATGAACCCGGGAATACTGCAGACATGGGTGATCCTCATGTTTTCTAGAGTCG
ACCTGCAGACATGGGTGATCCTCATGTTTTCTAGGCAATTAGGTACCTTAGGATCTAATGAACCCGGGAA
TACTGCAGACATGGGTGATCCTCATGTTTTCTAGGCAATTAGGTACCTTAGGATCTAATGAACCCGGGAA
TACTGCAGACATGGGTGATCCTCATGTTTTCTGGAGTCGACCTGCAGACATGGGTGATCCTCATGTTTTC
TAGGCAAKTAGGTACCTTAGGATCTAATGAMCSCGGGMATMCTGCAGACATGGGTGATCCTCATGTTTTC
TAGGCAATTAGGTACCTTAGGATCTAATGAACCCGGGAATACTGCAGACATGGGTGATCCTCATGTTTTC
TGGAGTCGACCTGCAGACATGGGTGATCCTCATGTTTTCTAGGCAATTAGGTACCTTAGGATCTAATGAA
CCCGGGAATACTGCAGACATGGGTGATCCTCATGTTTTCTAGAGTCGACCTGCAGACATGGGTGATCCTC
ATGTTTTCTAGGCAATTAGGTACCTTAGGATCTAATGAACCCGGGAATACTGCAGACATGGGTGATCCTC
ATGTTTTCTAGGCAATTAGGTACCTTAGGATCTAATGAACCCGGGAATACTGCAGACATGGGTGATCCTC
ATGTTTTCTGGAGTCGACCTGCAGACATGGGTGATCCTCATGTTTTCTAGGCAATTAGGTACCTTAGGAT
CGATATATAGGGCCCGAATTCTGCAGATATCCAGCACAGTGGCGGCCGCGGCTTGATCGAAAGCTTCTAA
TCGCCATCTTGCAGCAGGCGCACCATTGCCCCTGTTTCACTATCCAGGTTACGGATATAGTTCATGACAA
TATTTACATTGGTCCAGCCACCAGCTTGCATGATCTCCGGTATTGAAACTCCAGCGCGGGCCATATCTCG
CGCGGCTCCGACACGGGCACTGTGTCCAGACCAGGCCAGGTATCTCTGACCAGAGTCATCCTTAGCGCCG
TAAATCAATCGATGAGTTGCTTCAAAAATCCCTTCCAGGGCGCGAGTTGATAGCTGGCTGGTGGCAGATG
GCGCGGCAACACCATTTTTTCTGACCCGGCAAAACAGGTAGTTATTCGGATCATCAGCTACACCAGAGAC
GGAAATCCATCGCTCGACCAGTTTAGTTACCCCCAGGCTAAGTGCCTTCTCTACACCTGCGGTGCTAACC
AGCGTTTTCGTTCTGCCAATATGGATTAACATTCTCCCACCGTCAGTACGTGAGATATCTTTAACCCTGA
TCCTGGCAATTTCGGCTATACGTAACAGGGTGTTATAAGCAATCCCCAGAAATGCCAGATTACGTATATC
CTGGCAGCGATCGCTATTTTCCATGAGTGAACGAACCTGGTCGAAATCAGTGCGTTCGAACGCTAGAGCC
TGTTTTGCACGTTCACCGGCATCAACGTTTTCTTTTCGGATCCGCCGCACAACCAGTGAAACAGCATTGC
TGTCACTTGGTCGTGGCAGCCCGGACCGACGATGAAGCATGTTTAGCTGGCCCAAATGTTGCTGGATAGT
TTTTACTGCCAGACCGCGCGCCTGAAGATATAGAAGATAATCGCGAACATCTTCAGGTTCTGCGGGAAAC
CATTTCCGGTTATTCAACTTGCACCATGCCGCCCACGACCGGCAAACGGACAGAAGCATTTTCCAGGTAT
GCTCAGAAAACGCCTGGCGATCCCTGAACATGTCCATCAGGTTCTTGCGAACCTCATCACTCGTTGCATC
GACCGGTAATGCAGGCAAATTTTGGTGTACGGTCAGTAAATTGGACACCTTCCTCTTCTTCTTGGGTGCC
ATGCGGCCGCTTCACGACACCTGAAATGGAAGAAAAAAACTTTGAACCACTGTCTGAGGCTTGAGAATGA
ACCAAGATCCAAACTCAAAAAGGGCAAATTCCAAGGAGAATTACATCAAGTGCCAAGCTGGCCTAACTTC
AGTCTCCACCCACTCAGTGTGGGGAAACTCCATCGCATAAAACCCCTCCCCCCAACCTAAAGACGACGTA
CTCCAAAAGCTCGAGAACTAATCGAGGTGCCTGGACGGCGCCCGGTACTCCGTGGAGTCACATGAAGCGA
CGGCTGAGGACGGAAAGGCCCTTTTCCTTTGTGTGGGTGACTCACCCGCCCGCTCTCCCGAGCGCCGCGT
CCTCCATTTTGAGCTCCCTGCAGCAGGGCCGGGAAGCGGCCATCTTTCCGCTCACGCAACTGGTGCCGAC
CGGGCCAGCCTTGCCGCCCAGGGCGGGGCGATACACGGCGGCGCGAGGCCAGGCACCAGAGCAGGCCGGC
CAGCTTGAGACTACCCCCGTCCGATTCTCGGTGGCCGCGCTCGCAGGCCCCGCCTCGCCGAACATGTGCG
CTGGGACGCACGGGCCCCGTCGCCGCCCGCGGCCCCAAAAACCGAAATACCAGTGTGCAGATCTTGGCCC
GCATTTACAAGACTATCTTGCCAGAAAAAAAGCGTCGCAGCAGGTCATCAAAAATTTTAAATGGCTAGAG
ACTTATCGAAAGCAGCGAGACAGGCGCGAAGGTGCCACCAGATTCGCACGCGGCGGCCCCAGCGCCCAGG
CCAGGCCTCAACTCAAGCACGAGGCGAAGGGGCTCCTTAAGCGCAAGGCCTCGAACTCTCCCACCCACTT
CCAACCCGAAGCTCGGGATCAAGAATCACGTACTGCAGCCAGGTGGAAGTAATTCAAGGCACGCAAGGGC
CATAACCCGTAAAGAGGCCAGGCCCGCGGGAACCACACACGGCACTTACCTGTGTTCTGGCGGCAAACCC
GTTGCGAAAAAGAACGTTCACGGCGACTACTGCACTTATATACGGTTCTCCCCCACCCTCGGGAAAAAGG
CGGAGCCAGTACACGACATCACTTTCCCAGTTTACCCCGCGCCACCTTCTCTAGGCACCGGTTCAATTGC
CGACCCCTCCCCCCAACTTCTCGGGGACTGTGGGCGATGTGCGCTCTGCCCACTGACGGGCACCGGAGCC
TCACGACTAGTGGATCTATCGATTTACTTGTACACAGGGACAGCAGAGATCCAGTTTGGACTAGTGGCCT
CCGCGCCGGGTTTTGGCGCCTCCCGCGGGCGCCCCCCTCCTCACGGCGAGCGCTGCCACGTCAGACGAAG
GGCGCAGCGAGCGTCCTGATCCTTCCGCCCGGACGCTCAGGACAGCGGCCCGCTGCTCATAAGACTCGGC
CTTAGAACCCCAGTATCAGCAGAAGGACATTTTAGGACGGGACTTGGGTGACTCTAGGGCACTGGTTTTC
TTTCCAGAGAGCGGAACAGGCGAGGAAAAGTAGTCCCTTCTCGGCGATTCTGCGGAGGGATCTCCGTGGG
GCGGTGAACGCCGATGATTATATAAGGACGCGCCGGGTGTGGCACAGCTAGTTCCGTCGCAGCCGGGATT
TGGGTCGCGGTTCTTGTTTGTGGATCGCTGTGATCGTCACTTGGCGGCCCTAGAATGGTGAGCAAGGGCG
AGGAGCTGTTCACCGGGGTGGTGCCCATCCTGGTCGAGCTGGACGGCGACGTAAACGGCCACAAGTTCAG
CGTGTCCGGCGAGGGCGAGGGCGATGCCACCTACGGCAAGCTGACCCTGAAGTTCATCTGCACCACCGGC
AAGCTGCCCGTGCCCTGGCCCACCCTCGTGACCACCCTGACCTACGGCGTGCAGTGCTTCAGCCGCTACC
CCGACCACATGAAGCAGCACGACTTCTTCAAGTCCGCCATGCCCGAAGGCTACGTCCAGGAGCGCACCAT
CTTCTTCAAGGACGACGGCAACTACAAGACCCGCGCCGAGGTGAAGTTCGAGGGCGACACCCTGGTGAAC
CGCATCGAGCTGAAGGGCATCGACTTCAAGGAGGACGGCAACATCCTGGGGCACAAGCTGGAGTACAACT
ACAACAGCCACAACGTCTATATCATGGCCGACAAGCAGAAGAACGGCATCAAGGTGAACTTCAAGATCCG
CCACAACATCGAGGACGGCAGCGTGCAGCTCGCCGACCACTACCAGCAGAACACCCCCATCGGCGACGGC
CCCGTGCTGCTGCCCGACAACCACTACCTGAGCACCCAGTCCGCCCTGAGCAAAGACCCCAACGAGAAGC
GCGATCACATGGTCCTGCTGGAGTTCGTGACCGCCGCCGGGATCACTCTCGGCATGGACGAGCTGTACAA
GTAAAGCGGCCGCGTCGACAATCAACCTCTGGATTACAAAATTTGTGAAAGATTGACTGGTATTCTTAAC
TATGTTGCTCCTTTTACGCTATGTGGATACGCTGCTTTAATGCCTTTGTATCATGCTATTGCTTCCCGTA
TGGCTTTCATTTTCTCCTCCTTGTATAAATCCTGGTTGCTGTCTCTTTATGAGGAGTTGTGGCCCGTTGT
CAGGCAACGTGGCGTGGTGTGCACTGTGTTTGCTGACGCAACCCCCACTGGTTGGGGCATTGCCACCACC
TGTCAGCTCCTTTCCGGGACTTTCGCTTTCCCCCTCCCTATTGCCACGGCGGAACTCATCGCCGCCTGCC
TTGCCCGCTGCTGGACAGGGGCTCGGCTGTTGGGCACTGACAATTCCGTGGTGTTGTCGGGGAAGCTGAC
GTCCTTTCCATGGCTGCTCGCCTGTGTTGCCACCTGGATTCTGCGCGGGACGTCCTTCTGCTACGTCCCT
TCGGCCCTCAATCCAGCGGACCTTCCTTCCCGCGGCCTGCTGCCGGCTCTGCGGCCTCTTCCGCGTCTTC
GCCTTCGCCCTCAGACGAGTCGGATCTCCCTTTGGGCCGCCTCCCCGCCTGGAATTCGAGCTCGGTACCT
TTAAGACCAATGACTTACAAGGCAGCTGTAGATCTTAGCCACTTTTTAAAAGAAAAGGGGGGACTGGAAG
GGCTAATTCACTCCCAACGAAGACAAGATCTGCTTTTTGCTTGTACTGGGTCTCTCTGGTTAGACCAGAT
CTGAGCCTGGGAGCTCTCTGGCTAACTAGGGAACCCACTGCTTAAGCCTCAATAAAGCTTGCCTTGAGTG
CTTCAAGTAGTGTGTGCCCGTCTGTTGTGTGACTCTGGTAACTAGAGATCCCTCAGACCCTTTTAGTCAG
TGTGGAAAATCTCTAGCAGTAGTAGTTCATGTCATCTTATTATTCAGTATTTATAACTTGCAAAGAAATG
AATATCAGAGAGTGAGAGGAACTTGTTTATTGCAGCTTATAATGGTTACAAATAAAGCAATAGCATCACA
AATTTCACAAATAAAGCATTTTTTTCACTGCATTCTAGTTGTGGTTTGTCCAAACTCATCAATGTATCTT
ATCATGTCTGGCTCTAGCTATCCCGCCCCTAACTCCGCCCATCCCGCCCCTAACTCCGCCCAGTTCCGCC
CATTCTCCGCCCCATGGCTGACTAATTTTTTTTATTTATGCAGAGGCCGAGGCCGCCTCGGCCTCTGAGC
TATTCCAGAAGTAGTGAGGAGGCTTTTTTGGAGGCCTAGGGACGTACCCAATTCGCCCTATAGTGAGTCG
TATTACGCGCGCTCACTGGCCGTCGTTTTACAACGTCGTGACTGGGAAAACCCTGGCGTTACCCAACTTA
ATCGCCTTGCAGCACATCCCCCTTTCGCCAGCTGGCGTAATAGCGAAGAGGCCCGCACCGATCGCCCTTC
CCAACAGTTGCGCAGCCTGAATGGCGAATGGG
[124 nt withheld, positions 6613-6736]
C
[91 nt withheld, positions 6738-6828]
A
[49 nt withheld, positions 6830-6878]
CCTTTGACGTTGGAGTCCACGTTCTTT
[37 nt withheld, positions 6906-6942]
ACCCTATCTCGGTCTATTCTTTTGATTTATAAGGGATTTTGCCGATTTCGGCCTATTGGTTAAAAAATGA
GCTGATTTAACAAAAATTTAACGCGAATTTTAACAAAATATTAACGCTTACAATTTAGGTGGCACTTTTC
GGGGAAATGTGCGCGGAACCCCTATTTGTTTATTTTTCTAAATACATTCAAATATGTATCCGCTCATGAG
ACAATAACCCTGATAAATGCTTCAATAATATTGAAAAAGGAAGAGTATGAGTATTCAACATTTCCGTGTC
GCCCTTATTCCCTTTTTTGCGGCATTTTGCCTTCCTGTTTTTGCTCACCCAGAAACGCTGGTGAAAGTAA
AAGATGCTGAAGATCAGTTGGGTGCACGAGTGGGTTACATCGAACTGGATCTCAACAGCGGTAAGATCCT
TGAGAGTTTTCGCCCCGAAGAACGTTTTCCAATGATGAGCACTTTTAAAGTTCTGCTATGTGGCGCGGTA
TTATCCCGTATTGACGCCGGGCAAGAGCAACTCGGTCGCCGCATACACTATTCTCAGAATGACTTGGTTG
AGTACTCACCAGTCACAGAAAAGCATCTTACGGATGGCATGACAGTAAGAGAATTATGCAGTGCTGCCAT
AACCATGAGTGATAACACTGCGGCCAACTTACTTCTGACAACGATCGGAGGACCGAAGGAGCTAACCGCT
TTTTTGCACAACATGGGGGATCATGTAACTCGCCTTGATCGTTGGGAACCGGAGCTGAATGAAGCCATAC
CAAACGACGAGCGTGACACCACGATGCCTGTAGCAATGGCAACAACGTTGCGCAAACTATTAACTGGCGA
ACTACTTACTCTAGCTTCCCGGCAACAATTAATAGACTGGATGGAGGCGGATAAAGTTGCAGGACCACTT
CTGCGCTCGGCCCTTCCGGCTGGCTGGTTTATTGCTGATAAATCTGGAGCCGGTGAGCGTGGGTCTCGCG
GTATCATTGCAGCACTGGGGCCAGATGGTAAGCCCTCCCGTATCGTAGTTATCTACACGACGGGGAGTCA
GGCAACTATGGATGAACGAAATAGACAGATCGCTGAGATAGGTGCCTCACTGATTAAGCATTGGTAACTG
TCAGACCAAGTTTACTCATATATACTTTAGATTGATTTAAAACTTCATTTTTAATTTAAAAGGATCTAGG
TGAAGATCCTTTTTGATAATCTCATGACCAAAATCCCTTAACGTGAGTTTTCGTTCCACTGAGCGTCAGA
CCCCGTAGAAAAGATCAAAGGATCTTCTTGAGATCCTTTTTTTCTGCGCGTAATCTGCTGCTTGCAAACA
AAAAAACCACCGCTACCAGCGGTGGTTTGTTTGCCGGATCAAGAGCTACCAACTCTTTTTCCGAAGGTAA
CTGGCTTCAGCAGAGCGCAGATACCAAATACTGTTCTTCTAGTGTAGCCGTAGTTAGGCCACCACTTCAA
GAACTCTGTAGCACCGCCTACATACCTCGCTCTGCTAATCCTGTTACCAGTGGCTGCTGCCAGTGGCGAT
AAGTCGTGTCTTACCGGGTTGGACTCAAGACGATAGTTACCGGATAAGGCGCAGCGGTCGGGCTGAACGG
GGGGTTCGTGCACACAGCCCAGCTTGGAGCGAACGACCTACACCGAACTGAGATACCTACAGCGTGAGCT
ATGAGAAAGCGCCACGCTTCCCGAAGGGAGAAAGGCGGACAGGTATCCGGTAAGCGGCAGGGTCGGAACA
GGAGAGCGCACGAGGGAGCTTCCAGGGGGAAACGCCTGGTATCTTTATAGTCCTGTCGGGTTTCGCCACC
TCTGACTTGAGCGTCGATTTTTGTGATGCTCGTCAGGGGGGCGGAGCCTATGGAAAAACGCCAGCAACGC
GGCCTTTTTACGGTTCCTGGCCTTTTGCTGGCCTTTTGCTCACATGTTCTTTCCTGCGTTATCCCCTGAT
TCTGTGGATAACCGTATTACCGCCTTTGAGTGAGCTGATACCGCTCGCCGCAGCCGAACGACCGAGCGCA
GCGAGTCAGTGAGCGAGGAAGCGGAAGAGCGCCCAATACGCAAACCGCCTCTCCCCGCGCGTTGGCCGAT
TCATTAATGCAGCTGGCACGACAGGTTTCCCGACTGGAAAGCGGGCAGTGAGCGCAACGCAATTAATGTG
AGTTAGCTCACTCATTAGGCACCCCAGGCTTTACACTTTATGCTTCCGGCTCGTATGTTGTGTGGAATTG
TGAGCGGATAACAATTTCACACAGGAAACAGCTATGACCATGATTACGCCAAGCGCGCAATTAACCCTCA
CTAAAGGGAACAAAAGCTGGAGCTGCAAGCTTAATGTAGTCTTATGCAATACTCTTGTAGTCTTGCAACA
TGGTAACGATGAGTTAGCAACATGCCTTACAAGGAGAGAAAAAGCACCGTGCATGCCGATTGGTGGAAGT
AAGGTGGTACGATCGTGCCTTATTAGGAAGGCAACAGACGGGTCTGACATGGATTGGACGAACCACTGAA
TTGCCGCATTGCAGAGATATTGTATTTAAGTGCCTAGCTCGATACATAAACGGGTCTCTCTGGTTAGACC
AGATCTGAGCCTGGGAGCTCTCTGGCTAACTAGGGAACCCACTGCTTAAGCCTCAATAAAGCTTGCCTTG
AGTGCTTCAAGTAGTGTGTGCCCGTCTGTTGTGTGACTCTGGTAACTAGAGATCCCTCAGACCCTTTTAG
TCAGTGTGGAAAATCTCTAGCAGTGGCGCCCGAACAGGGACTTGAAAGCGAAAGGGAAACCAGAGGAGCT
CTCTCGACGCAGGACTCGGCTTGCTGAAGCGCGCACGGCAAGAGGCGAGGGGCGGCGACTGGTGAGTACG
CCAAAAATTTTGACTAGCGGAGGCTAGAAGGAGAGAGATGGGTGCGAGAGCGTCAGTATTAAGCGGGGGA
GAATTAGATCGCGATGGGAAAAAATTCGGTTAAGGCCAGGGGGAAAGAAAAAATATAAATTAAAACATAT
AGTATGGGCAAGCAGGGAGCTAGAACGATTCGCAGTTAATCCTGGCCTGTTAGAAACATCAGAAGGCTGT
AGACAAATACTGGGACAGCTACAACCATCCCTTCAGACAGGATCAGAAGAACTTAGATCATTATATAATA
CAGTAGCAACCCTCTATTGTGTGCATCAAAGGATAGAGATAAAAGACACCAAGGAAGCTTTAGACAAGAT
AGAGGAAGAGCAAAACAAAAGTAAGACCACCGCACAGCAAGCGGCCGCTGATCTTCAGACCTGGAGGAGG
AGATATGAGGGACAATTGGAGAAGTGAATTATATAAATATAAAGTAGTAAAAATTGAACCATTAGGAGTA
GCACCCACCAAGGCAAAGAGAAGAGTGGTGCAGAGAGAAAAAAGAGCAGTGGGAATAGGAGCTTTGTTCC
TTGGGTTCTTGGGAGCAGCAGGAAGCACTATGGGCGCAGCGTCAATGACGCTGACGGTACAGGCCAGACA
ATTATTGTCTGGTATAGTGCAGCAGCAGAACAATTTGCTGAGGGCTATTGAGGCGCAACAGCATCTGTTG
CAACTCACAGTCTGGGGCATCAAGCAGCTCCAGGCAAGAATCCTGGCTGTGGAAAGATACCTAAAGGATC
AACAGCTCCTGGGGATTTGGGGTTGCTCTGGAAAACTCATTTGCACCACTGCTGTGCCTTGGAATGCTAG
TTGGAGTAATAAATCTCTGGAACAGATTTGGAATCACACGACCTGGATGGAGTGGGACAGAGAAATTAAC
AATTACACAAGCTTAATACACTCCTTAATTGAAGAATCGCAAAACCAGCAAGAAAAGAATGAACAAGAAT
TATTGGAATTAGATAAATGGGCAAGTTTGTGGAATTGGTTTAACATAACAAATTGGCTGTGGTATATAAA
ATTATTCATAATGATAGTAGGAGGCTTGGTAGGTTTAAGAATAGTTTTTGCTGTACTTTCTATAGTGAAT
AGAGTTAGGCAGGGATATTCACCATTATCGTTTCAGACCCACCTCCCAACCCCGAGGGGACCCGACAGGC
CCGAAGGAATAGAAGAAGAAGGTGGAGAGAGAGACAGAGACAGATCCATTCGATTAGTGAACGGATCTCG
ACGGTATCGGTTAACTTTTAAAAGAAAAGGGGGGATTGGGGGGTACAGTGCAGGGGAAAGAATAGTAGAC
ATAATAGCAACAGACATACAAACTAAAGAATTACAAAAACAAATTACAAAAATTCAAAATTTTATCGATC
ACGAGACTAGCCTCGAGAAGCTTGATATCATCTCCATAAGAGAAGAGGGACAGCTATGACTGGGAGTAGT
CAGGAGAGGAGGAAAAATCTGGCTAGTAAAACATGTAAGGAAAATTTTAGGGATGTTAAAGAAAAAAATA
ACACAAAACAAAATAT
Features (pLannotate 1.2.2; 50 found; start..end, strand, type, name):
    199..254     -  polyA_signal   β-globin poly(A) signal: rabbit β-globin polyadenylation signal (Gil and Proudfoot, 1987)
    325..399     -  CDS            HBB (fragment): HBB_PONPY - Experimental evidence at transcript level: Swiss-Prot protein existence level 2. Involved in oxygen transport from the lung to the various peripheral tissues. From Pongo pygmaeus (Bornean orangutan).
    444..462     -  misc_RNA       MS2 stem loop: stem loop that binds the bacteriophage MS2 coat protein
    483..501     -  misc_RNA       MS2 stem loop: stem loop that binds the bacteriophage MS2 coat protein
    553..571     -  misc_RNA       MS2 stem loop: stem loop that binds the bacteriophage MS2 coat protein
    592..610     -  misc_RNA       MS2 stem loop: stem loop that binds the bacteriophage MS2 coat protein
    662..680     -  misc_RNA       MS2 stem loop: stem loop that binds the bacteriophage MS2 coat protein
    701..719     -  misc_RNA       MS2 stem loop: stem loop that binds the bacteriophage MS2 coat protein
    771..789     -  misc_RNA       MS2 stem loop: stem loop that binds the bacteriophage MS2 coat protein
    810..828     -  misc_RNA       MS2 stem loop: stem loop that binds the bacteriophage MS2 coat protein
    880..898     -  misc_RNA       MS2 stem loop: stem loop that binds the bacteriophage MS2 coat protein
    919..937     -  misc_RNA       MS2 stem loop: stem loop that binds the bacteriophage MS2 coat protein
    989..1007    -  misc_RNA       MS2 stem loop: stem loop that binds the bacteriophage MS2 coat protein
   1059..1077    -  misc_RNA       MS2 stem loop: stem loop that binds the bacteriophage MS2 coat protein
   1098..1116    -  misc_RNA       MS2 stem loop: stem loop that binds the bacteriophage MS2 coat protein
   1168..1186    -  misc_RNA       MS2 stem loop: stem loop that binds the bacteriophage MS2 coat protein
   1238..1256    -  misc_RNA       MS2 stem loop: stem loop that binds the bacteriophage MS2 coat protein
   1277..1295    -  misc_RNA       MS2 stem loop: stem loop that binds the bacteriophage MS2 coat protein
   1347..1365    -  misc_RNA       MS2 stem loop: stem loop that binds the bacteriophage MS2 coat protein
   1386..1404    -  misc_RNA       MS2 stem loop: stem loop that binds the bacteriophage MS2 coat protein
   1456..1474    -  misc_RNA       MS2 stem loop: stem loop that binds the bacteriophage MS2 coat protein
   1526..1544    -  misc_RNA       MS2 stem loop: stem loop that binds the bacteriophage MS2 coat protein
   1565..1583    -  misc_RNA       MS2 stem loop: stem loop that binds the bacteriophage MS2 coat protein
   1677..2707    -  CDS            Cre (fragment): site-specific recombinase Cre is a site-specific recombinase from bacteriophage P1. Recombination occurs at loxP sequences.
   2742..3920    -  promoter       EF-1α promoter: strong constitutive promoter for human elongation factor EF-1α
   3986..4384    +  promoter       UbC promoter: human ubiquitin C promoter
   4395..5114    +  CDS            EGFP: the original enhanced GFP (Yang et al., 1996) mammalian codon-optimized
   5130..5718    +  misc_feature   WPRE: woodchuck hepatitis virus posttranscriptional regulatory element
   5735..5803    +  CDS            nef (fragment): NEF_HV1Z2 - Experimental evidence at protein level: Swiss-Prot protein existence level 1. Extracellular Nef protein targets CD4(+) T-lymphocytes for apoptosis by interacting with CXCR4 surface receptors. From Human immunodeficiency virus type 1 group M subtype D (isolate Z2/CDC-Z34) (HIV-1).
   5805..6038    +  LTR            3' LTR (ΔU3): self-inactivating 3' long terminal repeat (LTR) from HIV-1
   6110..6231    +  polyA_signal   SV40 poly(A) signal: SV40 polyadenylation signal
   6271..6406    +  rep_origin     SV40 ori: SV40 origin of replication
   6427..6445    -  promoter       T7 promoter: promoter for bacteriophage T7 RNA polymerase
   6453..6608    +  CDS            lacZα (fragment): LacZα fragment of β-galactosidase; lacZ fragment
   6613..7041    +  rep_origin     f1 ori (sequence partly withheld): f1 bacteriophage origin of replication; arrow indicates direction of (+) strand synthesis
   7094..7198    +  promoter       AmpR promoter: bla
   7199..8059    +  CDS            AmpR: β-lactamase; bla; confers resistance to ampicillin, carbenicillin, and related antibiotics
   8230..8818    +  rep_origin     ori: high-copy-number ColE1/pMB1/pBR322/pUC origin of replication
   9001..9093    +  CDS            lacI (fragment): lac repressor; lacI; The lac repressor binds to the lac operator to inhibit transcription in E. coli. This inhibition can be relieved by adding lactose or isopropyl-β-D-thiogalactopyranoside (IPTG).
   9106..9127    +  protein_bind   CAP binding site: CAP binding activates transcription in the presence of cAMP. E. coli catabolite activator protein
   9142..9172    +  promoter       lac promoter: promoter for the E. coli lac operon
   9176..9198    +  protein_bind   lac operator (fragment): The lac repressor binds to the lac operator to inhibit transcription in E. coli. This inhibition can be relieved by adding lactose or isopropyl-β-D-thiogalactopyranoside (IPTG). lac repressor encoded by lacI
   9241..9259    +  promoter       T3 promoter: promoter for bacteriophage T3 RNA polymerase
   9287..9513    +  promoter       RSV promoter: Rous sarcoma virus enhancer/promoter
   9514..9694    +  LTR            5' LTR (truncated): truncated 5' long terminal repeat (LTR) from HIV-1
   9741..9866    +  misc_feature   HIV-1 Ψ: packaging signal of human immunodeficiency virus type 1
   9850..10213   +  CDS            HIV-1 gag (fragment): gag protein from human immunodeficiency virus 1; gag
  10359..10592   +  misc_feature   RRE: The Rev response element (RRE) of HIV-1 allows for Rev-dependent mRNA export from the nucleus to the cytoplasm.
  10969..11069   +  CDS            Rev (fragment): human immunodeficiency virus 1 (HIV-1) Rev protein; rev; enhances nuclear export of unspliced and incompletely spliced viral mRNAs
  11088..11205   +  misc_feature   cPPT/CTS: central polypurine tract and central termination sequence of HIV-1
