[The description below was written by a language model from this plasmid's Addgene catalogue record and pLannotate feature annotations shown in this document.]
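Description:
pLenti-Cre-MS2_UbC-GFP (Cre_GFP) is a third-generation, self-inactivating lentiviral transfer plasmid of about 11.4 kb, built on the pRRLSIN.cPPT.PGK-GFP.WPRE backbone for expression in mammalian cells. It is propagated in E. coli through a high-copy ColE1/pUC-type origin with ampicillin selection (AmpR). The backbone also carries an f1 ori, an SV40 ori and SV40 poly(A) signal, and remnants of lac and T7/T3 cloning elements. The viral framework consists of an RSV promoter fused to a truncated HIV-1 5' LTR, the Ψ packaging signal with a gag fragment, the RRE for Rev-dependent export of the genomic RNA, cPPT/CTS, WPRE and a ΔU3 3' LTR, which leaves the integrated provirus without LTR promoter activity.

The payload comprises two divergent expression cassettes. On the reverse strand, the EF-1α promoter drives the bacteriophage P1 Cre recombinase coding sequence. It is followed in the 3' untranslated region by an array of MS2 stem loops, described by the depositor as 21 repeats and matched by the 21 loops annotated, and it terminates at a rabbit β-globin poly(A) signal. On the forward strand, a UbC promoter drives EGFP, followed by WPRE. The depositor notes that the cassettes are placed in opposite orientations to ensure efficient lentivirus packaging, which is consistent with keeping the internal β-globin poly(A) signal antisense to the viral genomic transcript.

The MS2 loops bind MS2 coat protein, so the Cre mRNA can be tagged and tracked, while EGFP marks transduced cells. The associated publication concerns intercellular mRNA transfer, although the record does not detail the assay. The depositor warns that the repeat array makes the plasmid prone to recombination.
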