Addgene plasmid #219536: pLenti-Cre-MS2_UbC-GFP (Cre_GFP)
Purpose: a. Expresses Cre recombinase tagged with 21x repeats of MS2 binding sequence under EF1A promotor and b. GFP reporter under UbC promotor
Depositing lab: Jeffrey Gerst. Depositing organization: Weizmann Institute of Science. Publication: Complementation of a human disease phenotype by intercellular mRNA transfer. Haimovich G, Dasgupta S, Govindan Ravi A, Gerst JE. Cell Rep. 2026 Sep 7;45(9):117959. doi: 10.1016/j.celrep.2026.117959. PubMed 42704713.
Backbone
  Vector backbone: pRRLSIN.cPPT.PGK-GFP.WPRE
  Vector type: Mammalian Expression, Lentiviral
Growth in bacteria
  Bacterial resistance: Ampicillin, 100 μg/mL
  Growth temperature: 37°C
  Growth strain: NEB Stable
  Growth instructions: NEB Stable is preferred. Although stbl3 can be used. The plasmid is prone to recombination due to MS2 repeats.
  Copy number: High Copy
Gene/Insert 1
  Gene/Insert name: Cre recombinase (alt name: Cre)
  Insert size (bp): 1029
  Entrez Gene: cre (a.k.a. P1_gp003)
  Cloning method: Other
  Sequencing primers: 5′ GGAGACTGAAGTTAGGCCAGC
Gene/Insert 2
  Gene/Insert name: GFP
Terms and licenses: Academic/Nonprofit Terms; Industry Terms
Depositor comments: 1. A restriction-based cloning method is highly recommended for any changes/manipulation of this plasmid. Amplification of this plasmid OR restriction-free cloning enzymes may lead to undesired recombination. 2. The inserts "EF1A-Cre-MS2-RBGpA" and "UbC-GFP-pA" are placed in opposite orientations to ensure efficient lentivirus packaging. Further design consideration is based on https://www.intechopen.com/chapters/16787. Please visit https://doi.org/10.1101/2024.11.06.622258 for bioRxiv preprint.
How to cite: pLenti-Cre-MS2_UbC-GFP (Cre_GFP) was a gift from Jeffrey Gerst (Addgene plasmid # 219536 ; http://n2t.net/addgene:219536 ; RRID:Addgene_219536)
